>Addgene plasmid #188751 | pMV5 lenti pEF-rTetR(SE-G72P)-3XFLAG-APBB1(WW)-T2A-mCherry-BSD-WPRE | addgene full sequence | sequence record 371417 | Addgene NGS Result
TATGGGACTTTCCTACTTGGCAGTACATCTACGTATTAGTCATCGCTATTACCATGGTGATGCGGTTTTG
GCAGTACATCAATGGGCGTGGATAGCGGTTTGACTCACGGGGATTTCCAAGTCTCCACCCCATTGACGTC
AATGGGAGTTTGTTTTGGCACCAAAATCAACGGGACTTTCCAAAATGTCGTAACAACTCCGCCCCATTGA
CGCAAATGGGCGGTAGGCGTGTACGGTGGGAGGTCTATATAAGCAGCGCGTTTTGCCTGTACTGGGTCTC
TCTGGTTAGACCAGATCTGAGCCTGGGAGCTCTCTGGCTAACTAGGGAACCCACTGCTTAAGCCTCAATA
AAGCTTGCCTTGAGTGCTTCAAGTAGTGTGTGCCCGTCTGTTGTGTGACTCTGGTAACTAGAGATCCCTC
AGACCCTTTTAGTCAGTGTGGAAAATCTCTAGCAGTGGCGCCCGAACAGGGACTTGAAAGCGAAAGGGAA
ACCAGAGGAGCTCTCTCGACGCAGGACTCGGCTTGCTGAAGCGCGCACGGCAAGAGGCGAGGGGCGGCGA
CTGGTGAGTACGCCAAAAATTTTGACTAGCGGAGGCTAGAAGGAGAGAGATGGGTGCGAGAGCGTCAGTA
TTAAGCGGGGGAGAATTAGATCGCGATGGGAAAAAATTCGGTTAAGGCCAGGGGGAAAGAAAAAATATAA
ATTAAAACATATAGTATGGGCAAGCAGGGAGCTAGAACGATTCGCAGTTAATCCTGGCCTGTTAGAAACA
TCAGAAGGCTGTAGACAAATACTGGGACAGCTACAACCATCCCTTCAGACAGGATCAGAAGAACTTAGAT
CATTATATAATACAGTAGCAACCCTCTATTGTGTGCATCAAAGGATAGAGATAAAAGACACCAAGGAAGC
TTTAGACAAGATAGAGGAAGAGCAAAACAAAAGTAAGACCACCGCACAGCAAGCGGCCGGCCGCTGATCT
TCAGACCTGGAGGAGGAGATATGAGGGACAATTGGAGAAGTGAATTATATAAATATAAAGTAGTAAAAAT
TGAACCATTAGGAGTAGCACCCACCAAGGCAAAGAGAAGAGTGGTGCAGAGAGAAAAAAGAGCAGTGGGA
ATAGGAGCTTTGTTCCTTGGGTTCTTGGGAGCAGCAGGAAGCACTATGGGCGCAGCGTCAATGACGCTGA
CGGTACAGGCCAGACAATTATTGTCTGGTATAGTGCAGCAGCAGAACAATTTGCTGAGGGCTATTGAGGC
GCAACAGCATCTGTTGCAACTCACAGTCTGGGGCATCAAGCAGCTCCAGGCAAGAATCCTGGCTGTGGAA
AGATACCTAAAGGATCAACAGCTCCTGGGGATTTGGGGTTGCTCTGGAAAACTCATTTGCACCACTGCTG
TGCCTTGGAATGCTAGTTGGAGTAATAAATCTCTGGAACAGATTTGGAATCACACGACCTGGATGGAGTG
GGACAGAGAAATTAACAATTACACAAGCTTAATACACTCCTTAATTGAAGAATCGCAAAACCAGCAAGAA
AAGAATGAACAAGAATTATTGGAATTAGATAAATGGGCAAGTTTGTGGAATTGGTTTAACATAACAAATT
GGCTGTGGTATATAAAATTATTCATAATGATAGTAGGAGGCTTGGTAGGTTTAAGAATAGTTTTTGCTGT
ACTTTCTATAGTGAATAGAGTTAGGCAGGGATATTCACCATTATCGTTTCAGACCCACCTCCCAACCCCG
AGGGGACCCGACAGGCCCGAAGGAATAGAAGAAGAAGGTGGAGAGAGAGACAGAGACAGATCCATTCGAT
TAGTGAACGGATCGGCACTGCGTGCGCCAATTCTGCAGACAAATGGCAGTATTCATCCACAATTTTAAAA
GAAAAGGGGGGATTGGGGGGTACAGTGCAGGGGAAAGAATAGTAGACATAATAGCAACAGACATACAAAC
TAAAGAATTACAAAAACAAATTACAAAAATTCAAAATTTTCGGGTTTATTACAGGGACAGCAGAGATCCA
GTTTGGTTAGTACCGGGCCCGCTCTAGAGATCCCATTTGACTCAGGCGGCCGCGTGGATAACCGTATTAC
CGCCATGCATGTGCCCGTCAGTGGGCAGAGCGCACATCGCCCACAGTCCCCGAGAAGTTGGGGGGAGGGG
TCGGCAATTGAACCGGTGCCTAGAGAAGGTGGCGCGGGGTAAACTGGGAAAGTGATGTCGTGTACTGGCT
CCGCCTTTTTCCCGAGGGTGGGGGAGAACCGTATATAAGTGCAGTAGTCGCCGTGAACGTTCTTTTTCGC
AACGGGTTTGCCGCCAGAACACAGGTAAGTGCCGTGTGTGGTTCCCGCGGGCCTGGCCTCTTTACGGGTT
ATGGCCCTTGCGTGCCTTGAATTACTTCCACCTGGCTGCAGTACGTGATTCTTGATCCCGAGCTTCGGGT
TGGAAGTGGGTGGGAGAGTTCGAGGCCTTGCGCTTAAGGAGCCCCTTCGCCTCGTGCTTGAGTTGAGGCC
TGGCCTGGGCGCTGGGGCCGCCGCGTGCGAATCTGGTGGCACCTTCGCGCCTGTCTCGCTGCTTTCGATA
AGTCTCTAGCCATTTAAAATTTTTGATGACCTGCTGCGACGCTTTTTTTCTGGCAAGATAGTCTTGTAAA
TGCGGGCCAAGATCTGCACACTGGTATTTCGGTTTTTGGGGCCGCGGGCGGCGACGGGGCCCGTGCGTCC
CAGCGCACATGTTCGGCGAGGCGGGGCCTGCGAGCGCGGCCACCGAGAATCGGACGGGGGTAGTCTCAAG
CTGGCCGGCCTGCTCTGGTGCCTGGCCTCGCGCCGCCGTGTATCGCCCCGCCCTGGGCGGCAAGGCTGGC
CCGGTCGGCACCAGTTGCGTGAGCGGAAAGATGGCCGCTTCCCGGCCCTGCTGCAGGGAGCTCAAAATGG
AGGACGCGGCGCTCGGGAGAGCGGGCGGGTGAGTCACCCACACAAAGGAAAAGGGCCTTTCCGTCCTCAG
CCGTCGCTTCATGTGACTCCACGGAGTACCGGGCGCCGTCCAGGCACCTCGATTAGTTCTCGCGCTTTTG
GAGTACGTCGTCTTTAGGTTGGGGGGAGGGGTTTTATGCGATGGAGTTTCCCCACACTGAGTGGGTGGAG
ACTGAAGTTAGGCCAGCTTGGCACTTGATGTAATTCTCCTTGGAATTTGCCCTTTTTGAGTTTGGATCTT
GGTTCATTCTCAAGCCTCAGACAGTGGTTCAAAGTTTTTTTCTTCCATTTCAGGTGTCGTGAGCTAGCCA
CCATGTCTAGACTGGACAAGAGCAAAATAATAAACGGAGCTCTGGAATTACTCAATGGTGTCGGTATCGA
AGGCCTGACGACAAGGAAACTCGCTCAAAAGCTGGGAGTTGAGCAGCCTACCCTGTACTGGCACGTGAAG
AACAAGCGGGCCCTGCTCGATGCCCTGCCAATCGAGATGCTGGACAGGCATCATACCCACTCCTGCCCCC
TGGAACCCGAGTCATGGCAAGACTTTCTGCGGAACAACGCCAAGTCATACCGCTGTGCTCTCCTCTCACA
TCGCGACGGGGCTAAAGTGCATCTCGGCACCCGCCCAACAGAGAAACAGTACGAAACCCTGGAAAATCAG
CTCGCGTTCCTGTGTCAGCAAGGCTTCTCCCTGGAGAACGCACTGTACGCTCTGTCCGCCGTGGGCCACT
TTACACTGGGCTGCGTATTGGAGGAACAGGAGCATCAAGTAGCAAAAGAGGAAAGAGAGACACCTACCAC
CGATTCTATGCCCCCACTTCTGAAACAAGCAATTGAGCTGTTCGACCGGCAGGGAGCCGAACCTGCCTTC
CTTTTCGGCCTGGAACTAATCATATGTGGCCTGGAGAAACAGCTAAAGTGCGAAAGCGGCGGTGACTACA
AAGACCATGACGGTGATTATAAAGATCATGACATCGACTACAAGGATGACGATGACAAGGGTGGATCCGG
ATCAGGCTCCGGTTCTCCTAGTTATGGTTCTCCTGAAGATACAGATAGTTTCTGGAATCCTAATGCATTT
GAAACAGATTCCGATTTGCCAGCGGGGTGGATGCGGGTTCAAGATACATCTGGGACATATTATTGGCATA
TACCAACTGGGACAACTCAATGGGAACCGCCAGGTCGAGCCTCACCGTCACAAGGATCCAGTCCTCAAGA
AGAATCACAATTAACTTGGACAGGTTTTGCTCATGGTGAAGGATCTGGAGAGGGAAGGGGAAGCCTCCTA
ACTTGCGGAGATGTCGAGGAGAATCCTGGCCCAATGGTGAGCAAGGGCGAGGAGGATAACATGGCCATCA
TCAAGGAGTTCATGCGCTTCAAGGTGCACATGGAGGGCTCCGTGAACGGCCACGAGTTCGAGATCGAGGG
CGAGGGCGAGGGCCGCCCCTACGAGGGCACCCAGACCGCCAAGCTGAAGGTGACCAAGGGTGGCCCCCTG
CCCTTCGCCTGGGACATCCTGTCCCCTCAGTTCATGTACGGCTCCAAGGCCTACGTGAAGCACCCCGCCG
ACATCCCCGACTACTTGAAGCTGTCCTTCCCCGAGGGCTTCAAGTGGGAGCGCGTGATGAACTTCGAGGA
CGGCGGCGTGGTGACCGTGACCCAGGACTCCTCCCTGCAGGACGGCGAGTTCATCTACAAGGTGAAGCTG
CGCGGCACCAACTTCCCCTCCGACGGCCCCGTAATGCAGAAGAAGACCATGGGCTGGGAGGCCTCCTCCG
AGCGGATGTACCCCGAGGACGGCGCCCTGAAGGGCGAGATCAAGCAGAGGCTGAAGCTGAAGGACGGCGG
CCACTACGACGCTGAGGTCAAGACCACCTACAAGGCCAAGAAGCCCGTGCAGCTGCCCGGCGCCTACAAC
GTCAACATCAAGTTGGACATCACCTCCCACAACGAGGACTACACCATCGTGGAACAGTACGAACGCGCCG
AGGGCCGCCACTCCACCGGCGGCATGGACGAGCTGTACAAGGGTAGCGGCAGCGGTAGCATGGCCAAGCC
TTTGTCTCAAGAAGAATCCACCCTCATTGAAAGAGCAACGGCTACAATCAACAGCATCCCCATCTCTGAA
GACTACAGCGTCGCCAGCGCAGCTCTCTCTAGCGACGGCCGCATCTTCACTGGTGTCAATGTATATCATT
TTACTGGGGGACCTTGTGCAGAACTCGTGGTGCTGGGCACTGCTGCTGCTGCGGCAGCTGGCAACCTGAC
TTGTATCGTCGCGATCGGAAATGAGAACAGGGGCATCTTGAGCCCCTGCGGACGGTGCCGACAGGTGCTT
CTCGATCTGCATCCTGGGATCAAAGCCATAGTGAAGGACAGTGATGGACAGCCGACGGCAGTTGGGATTC
GTGAATTGCTGCCCTCTGGTTATGTGTGGGAGGGCTAAGAATTCGTCGAGGGACCTAATAACTTCGTATA
GCATACATTATACGAAGTTATACATGTTTAAGGGTTCCGGTTCCACTAGGTACAATTCGATATCAAGCTT
ATCGATAATCAACCTCTGGATTACAAAATTTGTGAAAGATTGACTGGTATTCTTAACTATGTTGCTCCTT
TTACGCTATGTGGATACGCTGCTTTAATGCCTTTGTATCATGCTATTGCTTCCCGTATGGCTTTCATTTT
CTCCTCCTTGTATAAATCCTGGTTGCTGTCTCTTTATGAGGAGTTGTGGCCCGTTGTCAGGCAACGTGGC
GTGGTGTGCACTGTGTTTGCTGACGCAACCCCCACTGGTTGGGGCATTGCCACCACCTGTCAGCTCCTTT
CCGGGACTTTCGCTTTCCCCCTCCCTATTGCCACGGCGGAACTCATCGCCGCCTGCCTTGCCCGCTGCTG
GACAGGGGCTCGGCTGTTGGGCACTGACAATTCCGTGGTGTTGTCGGGGAAATCATCGTCCTTTCCTTGG
CTGCTCGCCTGTGTTGCCACCTGGATTCTGCGCGGGACGTCCTTCTGCTACGTCCCTTCGGCCCTCAATC
CAGCGGACCTTCCTTCCCGCGGCCTGCTGCCGGCTCTGCGGCCTCTTCCGCGTCTTCGCCTTCGCCCTCA
GACGAGTCGGATCTCCCTTTGGGCCGCCTCCCCGCATCGATACCGTCGACCTCGATCGAGACCTAGAAAA
ACATGGAGCAATCACAAGTAGCAATACAGCAGCTACCAATGCTGATTGTGCCTGGCTAGAAGCACAAGAG
GAGGAGGAGGTGGGTTTTCCAGTCACACCTCAGGTACCTTTAAGACCAATGACTTACAAGGCAGCTGTAG
ATCTTAGCCACTTTTTAAAAGAAAAGGGGGGACTGGAAGGGCTAATTCACTCCCAACGAAGACAAGATAT
CCTTGATCTGTGGATCTACCACACACAAGGCTACTTCCCTGATTGGCAGAACTACACACCAGGGCCAGGG
ATCAGATATCCACTGACCTTTGGATGGTGCTACAAGCTAGTACCAGTTGAGCAAGAGAAGGTAGAAGAAG
CCAATGAAGGAGAGAACACCCGCTTGTTACACCCTGTGAGCCTGCATGGGATGGATGACCCGGAGAGAGA
AGTATTAGAGTGGAGGTTTGACAGCCGCCTAGCATTTCATCACATGGCCCGAGAGCTGCATCCGGACTGT
ACTGGGTCTCTCTGGTTAGACCAGATCTGAGCCTGGGAGCTCTCTGGCTAACTAGGGAACCCACTGCTTA
AGCCTCAATAAAGCTTGCCTTGAGTGCTTCAAGTAGTGTGTGCCCGTCTGTTGTGTGACTCTGGTAACTA
GAGATCCCTCAGACCCTTTTAGTCAGTGTGGAAAATCTCTAGCAGCATGTGAGCAAAAGGCCAGCAAAAG
GCCAGGAACCGTAAAAAGGCCGCGTTGCTGGCGTTTTTCCATAGGCTCCGCCCCCCTGACGAGCATCACA
AAAATCGACGCTCAAGTCAGAGGTGGCGAAACCCGACAGGACTATAAAGATACCAGGCGTTTCCCCCTGG
AAGCTCCCTCGTGCGCTCTCCTGTTCCGACCCTGCCGCTTACCGGATACCTGTCCGCCTTTCTCCCTTCG
GGAAGCGTGGCGCTTTCTCATAGCTCACGCTGTAGGTATCTCAGTTCGGTGTAGGTCGTTCGCTCCAAGC
TGGGCTGTGTGCACGAACCCCCCGTTCAGCCCGACCGCTGCGCCTTATCCGGTAACTATCGTCTTGAGTC
CAACCCGGTAAGACACGACTTATCGCCACTGGCAGCAGCCACTGGTAACAGGATTAGCAGAGCGAGGTAT
GTAGGCGGTGCTACAGAGTTCTTGAAGTGGTGGCCTAACTACGGCTACACTAGAAGAACAGTATTTGGTA
TCTGCGCTCTGCTGAAGCCAGTTACCTTCGGAAAAAGAGTTGGTAGCTCTTGATCCGGCAAACAAACCAC
CGCTGGTAGCGGTGGTTTTTTTGTTTGCAAGCAGCAGATTACGCGCAGAAAAAAAGGATCTCAAGAAGAT
CCTTTGATCTTTTCTACGGGGTCTGACGCTCAGTGGAACGAAAACTCACGTTAAGGGATTTTGGTCATGA
GATTATCAAAAAGGATCTTCACCTAGATCCTTTTAAATTAAAAATGAAGTTTTAAATCAATCTAAAGTAT
ATATGAGTAAACTTGGTCTGACAGTTACCAATGCTTAATCAGTGAGGCACCTATCTCAGCGATCTGTCTA
TTTCGTTCATCCATAGTTGCCTGACTCCCCGTCGTGTAGATAACTACGATACGGGAGGGCTTACCATCTG
GCCCCAGTGCTGCAATGATACCGCGAGACCCACGCTCACCGGCTCCAGATTTATCAGCAATAAACCAGCC
AGCCGGAAGGGCCGAGCGCAGAAGTGGTCCTGCAACTTTATCCGCCTCCATCCAGTCTATTAATTGTTGC
CGGGAAGCTAGAGTAAGTAGTTCGCCAGTTAATAGTTTGCGCAACGTTGTTGCCATTGCTACAGGCATCG
TGGTGTCACGCTCGTCGTTTGGTATGGCTTCATTCAGCTCCGGTTCCCAACGATCAAGGCGAGTTACATG
ATCCCCCATGTTGTGCAAAAAAGCGGTTAGCTCCTTCGGTCCTCCGATCGTTGTCAGAAGTAAGTTGGCC
GCAGTGTTATCACTCATGGTTATGGCAGCACTGCATAATTCTCTTACTGTCATGCCATCCGTAAGATGCT
TTTCTGTGACTGGTGAGTACTCAACCAAGTCATTCTGAGAATAGTGTATGCGGCGACCGAGTTGCTCTTG
CCCGGCGTCAATACGGGATAATACCGCGCCACATAGCAGAACTTTAAAAGTGCTCATCATTGGAAAACGT
TCTTCGGGGCGAAAACTCTCAAGGATCTTACCGCTGTTGAGATCCAGTTCGATGTAACCCACTCGTGCAC
CCAACTGATCTTCAGCATCTTTTACTTTCACCAGCGTTTCTGGGTGAGCAAAAACAGGAAGGCAAAATGC
CGCAAAAAAGGGAATAAGGGCGACACGGAAATGTTGAATACTCATACTCTTCCTTTTTCAATATTATTGA
AGCATTTATCAGGGTTATTGTCTCATGAGCGGATACATATTTGAATGTATTTAGAAAAATAAACAAATAG
GGGTTCCGCGCACATTTCCCCGAAAAGTGCCACCTGACGTCGACGGATCGGGAGATCTCCCGATCCCCTA
TGGTGCACTCTCAGTACAATCTGCTCTGATGCCGCATAGTTAAGCCAGTATCTGCTCCCTGCTTGTGTGT
TGGAGGTCGCTGAGTAGTGCGCGAGCAAAATTTAAGCTACAACAAGGCAAGGCTTGACCGACAATTGCAT
GAAGAATCTGCTTAGGGTTAGGCGTTTTGCGCTGCTTCGCGATGTACGGGCCAGATATACGCGTTGACAT
TGATTATTGACTAGTTATTAATAGTAATCAATTACGGGGTCATTAGTTCATAGCCCATATATGGAGTTCC
GCGTTACATAACTTACGGTAAATGGCCCGCCTGGCTGACCGCCCAACGACCCCCGCCCATTGACGTCAAT
AATGACGTATGTTCCCATAGTAACGCCAATAGGGACTTTCCATTGACGTCAATGGGTGGAGTATTTACGG
TAAACTGCCCACTTGGCAGTACATCAAGTGTATCATATGCCAAGTACGCCCCCTATTGACGTCAATGACG
GTAAATGGCCCGCCTGGCATTATGCCCAGTACATGACCT
Features (pLannotate 1.2.2; 24 found; start..end, strand, type, name):
     57..256     +  promoter       CMV promoter: human cytomegalovirus (CMV) immediate early promoter
    274..454     +  LTR            5' LTR (truncated): truncated 5' long terminal repeat (LTR) from HIV-1
    501..626     +  misc_feature   HIV-1 Ψ: packaging signal of human immunodeficiency virus type 1
    610..948     +  CDS            HIV-1 gag (fragment): gag protein from human immunodeficiency virus 1; gag
   1123..1356    +  misc_feature   RRE: The Rev response element (RRE) of HIV-1 allows for Rev-dependent mRNA export from the nucleus to the cytoplasm.
   1733..1833    +  CDS            Rev (fragment): human immunodeficiency virus 1 (HIV-1) Rev protein; rev; enhances nuclear export of unspliced and incompletely spliced viral mRNAs
   1883..2000    +  misc_feature   cPPT/CTS: central polypurine tract and central termination sequence of HIV-1
   2111..3282    +  promoter       EF-1α promoter: strong constitutive promoter for human elongation factor EF-1α
   3293..3912    +  CDS            rtTA3 (fragment): reverse tetracycline transactivator 3 activates expression from Tet-responsive promoters in the presence of doxycycline
   3914..3979    +  CDS            3xFLAG: three tandem FLAG® epitope tags, followed by an enterokinase cleavage site
   3968..4255    +  CDS            APBB1 (fragment): APBB1_HUMAN - Also known as FE65, RIR. Experimental evidence at protein level: Swiss-Prot protein existence level 1. Transcription coregulator that can have both coactivator and corepressor functions. Adapter protein that forms a transcriptionally active complex with the gamma-secretase-derived amyloid precursor protein (APP) intracellular domain. Plays a central role in the response to DNA damage by translocating to the nucleus and inducing apoptosis. May act by specifically recognizing and binding histone H2AX phosphorylated on 'Tyr-142' (H2AXY142ph) at double-strand breaks (DSBs), recruitin
   4304..5011    +  CDS            mCherry: mCherry is a basic (constitutively fluorescent) red fluorescent protein published in 2004, derived from Discosoma sp.. It is reported to be a very rapidly-maturing monomer with low acid sensitivity.
   5030..5428    +  CDS            BSD: blasticidin S deaminase; Aspergillus terreus BSD; confers resistance to blasticidin
   5448..5481    +  protein_bind   loxP: Cre-mediated recombination occurs in the 8-bp core sequence (GCATACAT). Cre recombinase
   5514..5537    +  misc_feature   MCS (fragment): pBluescript multiple cloning site
   5537..6125    +  misc_feature   WPRE: woodchuck hepatitis virus posttranscriptional regulatory element
   6126..6145    +  misc_feature   MCS (fragment): pBluescript multiple cloning site
   6147..6647    +  CDS            nef (fragment): NEF_HV1LA - Experimental evidence at protein level: Swiss-Prot protein existence level 1. Extracellular Nef protein targets CD4(+) T-lymphocytes for apoptosis by interacting with CXCR4 surface receptors. From Human immunodeficiency virus type 1 group M subtype B (isolate Lai) (HIV-1).
   6654..6834    +  LTR            5' LTR (truncated): truncated 5' long terminal repeat (LTR) from HIV-1
   6896..7484    -  rep_origin     ori: high-copy-number ColE1/pMB1/pBR322/pUC origin of replication
   7655..8515    -  CDS            AmpR: β-lactamase; bla; confers resistance to ampicillin, carbenicillin, and related antibiotics
   8516..8620    -  promoter       AmpR promoter: bla
   8679..8731    -  misc_feature   bom (fragment): basis of mobility region from pBR322
   8886..56      +  enhancer       CMV enhancer (across the origin): human cytomegalovirus immediate early enhancer
