[The description below was written by a language model from this plasmid's Addgene catalogue record and pLannotate feature annotations shown in this document.]
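Description:
pMV5 lenti pEF-rTetR(SE-G72P)-3XFLAG-APBB1(WW)-T2A-mCherry-BSD-WPRE is a 9.2 kb HIV-1-based lentiviral transfer plasmid for mammalian expression, built on the pJT126 backbone. In bacteria it is maintained through a high-copy ColE1/pUC-type origin and selected with ampicillin via β-lactamase. A CMV enhancer/promoter sits upstream of a truncated 5' LTR to drive transcription of the viral genomic RNA in packaging cells. This is followed by the Ψ packaging signal with a gag fragment, the Rev response element and the cPPT/CTS. A second truncated LTR element, preceded by a nef fragment, closes the proviral region.

The payload is a single open reading frame under the human EF-1α promoter. It begins with the reverse Tet repressor variant rTetR(SE-G72P), which the annotation tool matched as a fragment of rtTA3 because it shares the DNA-binding moiety. This is fused through a 3xFLAG epitope to the WW domain of human APBB1 (FE65), a transcription coregulator. According to the plasmid name, a T2A peptide then separates the fusion from mCherry and blasticidin S deaminase; T2A itself is not annotated in the feature table. This arrangement would allow transduced cells to be identified by red fluorescence and selected with blasticidin. A single loxP site lies after the BSD coding sequence, and its purpose is not stated in the record. A WPRE follows and enhances transcript expression.

Because rTetR binds TetO sites in the presence of doxycycline, the construct allows inducible recruitment of the APBB1 WW domain to a Tet-operator reporter. This fits the associated work on measuring and developing compact transcriptional effector domains. The FLAG tag permits detection of the fusion protein.
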