Addgene plasmid #188751: pMV5 lenti pEF-rTetR(SE-G72P)-3XFLAG-APBB1(WW)-T2A-mCherry-BSD-WPRE
Purpose: Lentiviral backbone containing APBB1 WW domain as a fusion with rTetR(SE-G72P)-3XFLAG
Depositing lab: Michael Bassik & Lacra Bintu. Depositing organization: Stanford University. Publication: Development of compact transcriptional effectors using high-throughput measurements in diverse contexts. Tycko J, Van MV, Aradhana, DelRosso N, Ye H, Yao D, Valbuena R, Vaughan-Jackson A, Xu X, Ludwig C, Spees K, Liu K, Gu M, Khare V, Mukund AX, Suzuki PH, Arana S, Zhang C, Du PP, Ornstein TS, Hess GT, Kamber RA, Qi LS, Khalil AS, Bintu L, Bassik MC. Nat Biotechnol. 2024 Nov 1. doi: 10.1038/s41587-024-02442-6. PubMed 39487265.
Backbone
  Vector backbone: pJT126
  Backbone manufacturer: Michael Bassik, Lacra Bintu, Addgene #161926
  Vector type: Mammalian Expression, Lentiviral
  Selectable markers: Blasticidin ; mCherry
Growth in bacteria
  Bacterial resistance: Ampicillin, 100 μg/mL
  Growth temperature: 37°C
  Growth strain: NEB Stable
  Copy number: High Copy
Gene/Insert
  Gene/Insert name: APBB1 WW
  Species: H. sapiens (human)
  Entrez Gene: APBB1 (a.k.a. FE65, MGC:9072, RIR)
  Promoter: pEF1a
  Tag / fusion protein: rTetR(SE-G72P)-3xFLAG (C terminal on backbone)
  Cloning method: Restriction Enzyme; 5′ cloning site unknown (unknown if destroyed)
Terms and licenses: Academic/Nonprofit Terms; Industry Terms: Not Available to Industry
How to cite: pMV5 lenti pEF-rTetR(SE-G72P)-3XFLAG-APBB1(WW)-T2A-mCherry-BSD-WPRE was a gift from Michael Bassik & Lacra Bintu (Addgene plasmid # 188751 ; http://n2t.net/addgene:188751 ; RRID:Addgene_188751)
